Addgene plasmid #132593: phNFL-L268P
Purpose: Expresses human NFL containing the Charcot-Marie-Tooth disease type 2E L268P mutation
Depositing lab: Anthony Brown. Depositing organization: Ohio State University. Publication: Charcot-Marie-Tooth disease Type 2E/1F mutant neurofilament proteins assemble into neurofilaments. Stone EJ, Uchida A, Brown A. Cytoskeleton (Hoboken). 2019 Jul;76(7-8):423-439. doi: 10.1002/cm.21566. Epub 2019 Nov 6. PubMed 31574566.
Backbone
  Vector backbone: pEGFP-C1 with EGFP sequence removed
  Backbone manufacturer: Clontech
  Backbone size w/o insert (bp): 4001
  Modifications to backbone: Obtained by site-directed mutagenesis of the phNFL plasmid.
  Vector type: Mammalian Expression
  Selectable markers: Neomycin (select with G418)
Growth in bacteria
  Bacterial resistance: Kanamycin, 50 μg/mL
  Growth temperature: 37°C
  Growth strain: DH5alpha
  Copy number: High Copy
Gene/Insert
  Gene/Insert name: NEFL (alt name: neurofilament protein L)
  Species: H. sapiens (human)
  Insert size (bp): 2062
  Mutation: 803T>C; Leu268Pro
  Entrez Gene: NEFL (a.k.a. CMT1F, CMT2E, CMTDIG, NF-L, NF68, NFL, PPP1R110)
  Promoter: CMV
  Cloning method: Restriction Enzyme; 5′ cloning site BamHI (not destroyed); 3′ cloning site BamHI (not destroyed)
  Sequencing primers: 5′ CMV Forward; 3′ SV40pA-R
Terms and licenses: Academic/Nonprofit Terms; Industry Terms: Not Available to Industry
How to cite: phNFL-L268P was a gift from Anthony Brown (Addgene plasmid # 132593 ; http://n2t.net/addgene:132593 ; RRID:Addgene_132593)
