[The description below was written by a language model from this plasmid's Addgene catalogue record and pLannotate feature annotations shown in this document.]
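Description:
phNFL-L268P is a mammalian expression plasmid built on the Clontech pEGFP-C1 backbone from which the EGFP coding sequence has been removed, so the encoded protein is produced untagged. It carries a roughly 2.1 kb human NEFL (neurofilament light chain, NFL) insert cloned into a BamHI site that is retained on both sides. The plasmid was derived from the parental phNFL plasmid by site-directed mutagenesis, which introduced a single 803T>C change that converts leucine 268 to proline. This substitution is associated with Charcot-Marie-Tooth disease type 2E. The full sequenced plasmid is about 6.1 kb.

Transcription of the insert is driven by the human cytomegalovirus immediate early enhancer and promoter and terminated by the SV40 polyadenylation signal downstream of the cloning region. The automated annotation marks the NEFL open reading frame as a partial match, and the insert extends beyond it, presumably as flanking untranslated sequence. Short hits to SV40 large T antigen, ble and the bGH poly(A) signal appear to be backbone remnants rather than functional parts.

Propagation in E. coli relies on a high-copy ColE1/pUC-type origin, and an f1 origin is also present. A single Tn5 aminoglycoside phosphotransferase (NeoR/KanR) gene serves both hosts. A bacterial bla-type promoter expresses it for kanamycin selection, and the SV40 enhancer/early promoter with an HSV TK poly(A) signal expresses it for G418 selection of transfected mammalian cells.

The construct is intended for expressing the disease-associated NFL mutant in cultured cells. According to the associated study, it was used to examine whether such mutant proteins can assemble into neurofilaments.
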