Features (pLannotate 1.2.2; 16 found; start..end, strand, type, name):
     41..344     +  enhancer       CMV enhancer: human cytomegalovirus immediate early enhancer
    345..548     +  promoter       CMV promoter: human cytomegalovirus (CMV) immediate early promoter
    589..645     +  misc_feature   MCS: multiple cloning site
    766..2130    +  CDS            NEFL (fragment): NFL_HUMAN - Also known as NF68, NFL. Experimental evidence at protein level: Swiss-Prot protein existence level 1. Neurofilaments usually contain three intermediate filament proteins: NEFL, NEFM, and NEFH which are involved in the maintenance of neuronal caliber. May additionally cooperate with the neuronal intermediate filament proteins PRPH and INA to form neuronal filamentous networks (By similarity). From Homo sapiens (Human).
   2672..2707    -  misc_feature   MCS (fragment): pUC18/19 multiple cloning site
   2724..2808    +  CDS            large T antigen (fragment): large T antigen from SV40 (simian virus 40)
   2831..2952    +  polyA_signal   SV40 poly(A) signal: SV40 polyadenylation signal
   2986..3414    -  rep_origin     f1 ori (sequence partly withheld): f1 bacteriophage origin of replication; arrow indicates direction of (+) strand synthesis
   3441..3545    +  promoter       AmpR promoter: bla
   3547..3904    +  promoter       SV40 promoter: SV40 enhancer and early promoter
   3939..4733    +  CDS            NeoR/KanR: aminoglycoside phosphotransferase from Tn5; aph(3')-II (or nptII); confers resistance to neomycin, kanamycin, and G418 (Geneticin®)
   4754..4906    +  CDS            ble (fragment): BLE_KLEPN - Experimental evidence at protein level: Swiss-Prot protein existence level 1. Binding protein with a strong affinity to the bleomycin family of antibiotics. Binds to CL990; an antimitotic-antibiotic compound. From Klebsiella pneumoniae.
   4965..5012    +  polyA_signal   HSV TK poly(A) signal: herpes simplex virus thymidine kinase polyadenylation signal (Cole and Stacy, 1985)
   5103..5119    -  polyA_signal   bGH poly(A) signal (fragment): bovine growth hormone polyadenylation signal
   5341..5929    +  rep_origin     ori: high-copy-number ColE1/pMB1/pBR322/pUC origin of replication
   6044..6063    +  enhancer       CMV enhancer (fragment): human cytomegalovirus immediate early enhancer
>Addgene plasmid #132593 | phNFL-L268P | addgene full sequence | sequence record 260965 | Addgene NGS Result
TTACGGGGTCATTAGTTCATAGCCCATATATGGAGTTCCGCGTTACATAACTTACGGTAAATGGCCCGCC
TGGCTGACCGCCCAACGACCCCCGCCCATTGACGTCAATAATGACGTATGTTCCCATAGTAACGCCAATA
GGGACTTTCCATTGACGTCAATGGGTGGAGTATTTACGGTAAACTGCCCACTTGGCAGTACATCAAGTGT
ATCATATGCCAAGTACGCCCCCTATTGACGTCAATGACGGTAAATGGCCCGCCTGGCATTATGCCCAGTA
CATGACCTTATGGGACTTTCCTACTTGGCAGTACATCTACGTATTAGTCATCGCTATTACCATGGTGATG
CGGTTTTGGCAGTACATCAATGGGCGTGGATAGCGGTTTGACTCACGGGGATTTCCAAGTCTCCACCCCA
TTGACGTCAATGGGAGTTTGTTTTGGCACCAAAATCAACGGGACTTTCCAAAATGTCGTAACAACTCCGC
CCCATTGACGCAAATGGGCGGTAGGCGTGTACGGTGGGAGGTCTATATAAGCAGAGCTGGTTTAGTGAAC
CGTCAGATCCGCTAGCGCTACCGGACTCAGATCTCGAGCTCAAGCTTCGAATTCTGCAGTCGACGGTACC
GCGGGCCCGGGATCCGGGTGGCAGAACGGCGCCGAGCCGCACACAGCCATCCATCCTCCCCCTTCCCTCT
CTCCCCTGTCCTCTCTCTCCGGGCTCCCACCGCCGCCGCGGGCCGGGGAGCCACCGGCCGCCACCATGAG
TTCCTTCAGCTACGAGCCGTACTACTCGACCTCCTACAAGCGGCGCTACGTGGAGACGCCCCGGGTGCAC
ATCTCCAGCGTGCGCAGCGGCTACAGCACCGCACGCTCAGCTTACTCCAGCTACTCGGCGCCGGTGTCTT
CCTCGCTGTCCGTGCGCCGCAGCTACTCCTCCAGCTCTGGATCGTTGATGCCCAGTCTGGAGAACCTCGA
CCTGAGCCAGGTAGCCGCCATCAGCAACGACCTCAAGTCCATCCGCACGCAGGAGAAGGCGCAGCTCCAG
GACCTCAATGACCGCTTCGCCAGCTTCATCGAGCGCGTGCACGAGCTGGAGCAGCAGAACAAGGTCCTGG
AAGCCGAGCTGCTGGTGCTGCGCCAGAAGCACTCCGAGCCATCCCGCTTCCGGGCGCTGTACGAGCAGGA
GATCCGCGACCTGCGCCTGGCGGCGGAAGATGCCACCAACGAGAAGCAGGCGCTCCAGGGCGAGCGCGAA
GGGCTGGAGGAGACCCTGCGCAACCTGCAGGCGCGCTATGAAGAGGAGGTGCTGAGCCGCGAGGACGCCG
AGGGCCGGCTGATGGAAGCGCGCAAAGGCGCCGACGAGGCGGCGCTCGCTCGCGCCGAGCTCGAGAAGCG
CATCGACAGCTTGATGGACGAAATCTCTTTTCTGAAGAAAGTGCACGAAGAGGAGATCGCCGAACTGCAG
GCGCAGATCCAGTACGCGCAGATCTCCGTGGAGATGGACGTGACCAAGCCCGACCTTTCCGCCGCGCTCA
AGGACATCCGCGCGCAGTACGAGAAGCCGGCCGCCAAGAACATGCAGAACGCTGAGGAATGGTTCAAGAG
CCGCTTCACCGTGCTGACCGAGAGCGCCGCCAAGAACACCGACGCCGTGCGCGCCGCCAAGGACGAGGTG
TCCGAGAGCCGTCGTCTGCTCAAGGCCAAGACCCTGGAAATCGAAGCATGCCGGGGCATGAATGAAGCGC
TGGAGAAGCAGCTGCAGGAGCTGGAGGACAAGCAGAACGCCGACATCAGCGCTATGCAGGACACGATCAA
CAAATTAGAAAATGAATTGAGGACCACAAAGAGTGAAATGGCACGATACCTAAAAGAATACCAAGACCTC
CTCAACGTGAAGATGGCTTTGGATATTGAGATTGCAGCTTACAGGAAACTCTTGGAAGGCGAGGAGACCC
GACTCAGTTTCACCAGCGTGGGAAGCATAACCAGTGGCTACTCCCAGAGCTCCCAGGTCTTTGGCCGATC
TGCCTACGGCGGTTTACAGACCAGCTCCTATCTGATGTCCACCCGCTCCTTCCCGTCCTACTACACCAGC
CATGTCCAAGAGGAGCAGATCGAAGTGGAGGAAACCATTGAGGCTGCCAAGGCTGAGGAAGCCAAGGATG
AGCCCCCCTCTGAAGGAGAAGCCGAGGAGGAGGAGAAGGACAAGGAAGAGGCCGAGGAAGAGGAGGCAGC
TGAAGAGGAAGAAGCTGCCAAGGAAGAGTCTGAAGAAGCAAAAGAAGAAGAAGAAGGAGGTGAAGGTGAA
GAAGGAGAGGAAACCAAAGAAGCTGAAGAGGAGGAGAAGAAAGTTGAAGGTGCTGGGGAGGAACAAGCAG
CTAAGAAGAAAGATTGAACCCCCATTTCCTTAATTATTTCAGGAATAATTCTCCCGAAATCAGGTCAACC
CCATCACCAACCAACCAACCAGTTGAGTTCCAGATTCTATGTGAATTAAAAAGTCAATATATGTATAATT
CTGAGATGACTTAGGTTGGACATTCAATGTTGTGCTATGAATTTCCTCTTTATGCAGAGTATCTGTTTGC
TTGCAGAGTGGCTTTCTGGCTTGCTGCCAGCCTGTGCATGGTCCACAAGCCGAATTCAGATCTGGTACCA
CGCGTATCGATAAGCTTGCATGCCTGCAGGTCGACTCTAGAGGATCCACCGGATCTAGATAACTGATCAT
AATCAGCCATACCACATTTGTAGAGGTTTTACTTGCTTTAAAAAACCTCCCACACCTCCCCCTGAACCTG
AAACATAAAATGAATGCAATTGTTGTTGTTAACTTGTTTATTGCAGCTTATAATGGTTACAAATAAAGCA
ATAGCATCACAAATTTCACAAATAAAGCATTTTTTTCACTGCATTCTAGTTGTGGTTTGTCCAAACTCAT
CAATGTATCTTAACGCGTAAATTGTAAGCGTTAATATTTTGTTAAAATTCGCGTTAAATTTTTGTTAAAT
CAGCTCATTTTTTAACCAATAGGCCGAAATCGGCAAAATCCCTTATAAATCAAAAGAATAGACCGAGATA
GGGT
[37 nt withheld, positions 3085-3121]
AAAGAACGTGGACTCCAACGTCAAAGG
[49 nt withheld, positions 3149-3197]
T
[91 nt withheld, positions 3199-3289]
G
[124 nt withheld, positions 3291-3414]
CAGGTGGCACTTTTCGGGGAAATGTGCGCGGAACCCCTATTTGTTTATTTTTCTAAATACATTCAAATAT
GTATCCGCTCATGAGACAATAACCCTGATAAATGCTTCAATAATATTGAAAAAGGAAGAGTCCTGAGGCG
GAAAGAACCAGCTGTGGAATGTGTGTCAGTTAGGGTGTGGAAAGTCCCCAGGCTCCCCAGCAGGCAGAAG
TATGCAAAGCATGCATCTCAATTAGTCAGCAACCAGGTGTGGAAAGTCCCCAGGCTCCCCAGCAGGCAGA
AGTATGCAAAGCATGCATCTCAATTAGTCAGCAACCATAGTCCCGCCCCTAACTCCGCCCATCCCGCCCC
TAACTCCGCCCAGTTCCGCCCATTCTCCGCCCCATGGCTGACTAATTTTTTTTATTTATGCAGAGGCCGA
GGCCGCCTCGGCCTCTGAGCTATTCCAGAAGTAGTGAGGAGGCTTTTTTGGAGGCCTAGGCTTTTGCAAA
GATCGATCAAGAGACAGGATGAGGATCGTTTCGCATGATTGAACAAGATGGATTGCACGCAGGTTCTCCG
GCCGCTTGGGTGGAGAGGCTATTCGGCTATGACTGGGCACAACAGACAATCGGCTGCTCTGATGCCGCCG
TGTTCCGGCTGTCAGCGCAGGGGCGCCCGGTTCTTTTTGTCAAGACCGACCTGTCCGGTGCCCTGAATGA
ACTGCAAGACGAGGCAGCGCGGCTATCGTGGCTGGCCACGACGGGCGTTCCTTGCGCAGCTGTGCTCGAC
GTTGTCACTGAAGCGGGAAGGGACTGGCTGCTATTGGGCGAAGTGCCGGGGCAGGATCTCCTGTCATCTC
ACCTTGCTCCTGCCGAGAAAGTATCCATCATGGCTGATGCAATGCGGCGGCTGCATACGCTTGATCCGGC
TACCTGCCCATTCGACCACCAAGCGAAACATCGCATCGAGCGAGCACGTACTCGGATGGAAGCCGGTCTT
GTCGATCAGGATGATCTGGACGAAGAGCATCAGGGGCTCGCGCCAGCCGAACTGTTCGCCAGGCTCAAGG
CGAGCATGCCCGACGGCGAGGATCTCGTCGTGACCCATGGCGATGCCTGCTTGCCGAATATCATGGTGGA
AAATGGCCGCTTTTCTGGATTCATCGACTGTGGCCGGCTGGGTGTGGCGGACCGCTATCAGGACATAGCG
TTGGCTACCCGTGATATTGCTGAAGAGCTTGGCGGCGAATGGGCTGACCGCTTCCTCGTGCTTTACGGTA
TCGCCGCTCCCGATTCGCAGCGCATCGCCTTCTATCGCCTTCTTGACGAGTTCTTCTGAGCGGGACTCTG
GGGTTCGAAATGACCGACCAAGCGACGCCCAACCTGCCATCACGAGATTTCGATTCCACCGCCGCCTTCT
ATGAAAGGTTGGGCTTCGGAATCGTTTTCCGGGACGCCGGCTGGATGATCCTCCAGCGCGGGGATCTCAT
GCTGGAGTTCTTCGCCCACCCTAGGGGGAGGCTAACTGAAACACGGAAGGAGACAATACCGGAAGGAACC
CGCGCTATGACGGCAATAAAAAGACAGAATAAAACGCACGGTGTTGGGTCGTTTGTTCATAAACGCGGGG
TTCGGTCCCAGGGCTGGCACTCTGTCGATACCCCACCGAGACCCCATTGGGGCCAATACGCCCGCGTTTC
TTCCTTTTCCCCACCCCACCCCCCAAGTTCGGGTGAAGGCCCAGGGCTCGCAGCCAACGTCGGGGCGGCA
GGCCCTGCCATAGCCTCAGGTTACTCATATATACTTTAGATTGATTTAAAACTTCATTTTTAATTTAAAA
GGATCTAGGTGAAGATCCTTTTTGATAATCTCATGACCAAAATCCCTTAACGTGAGTTTTCGTTCCACTG
AGCGTCAGACCCCGTAGAAAAGATCAAAGGATCTTCTTGAGATCCTTTTTTTCTGCGCGTAATCTGCTGC
TTGCAAACAAAAAAACCACCGCTACCAGCGGTGGTTTGTTTGCCGGATCAAGAGCTACCAACTCTTTTTC
CGAAGGTAACTGGCTTCAGCAGAGCGCAGATACCAAATACTGTTCTTCTAGTGTAGCCGTAGTTAGGCCA
CCACTTCAAGAACTCTGTAGCACCGCCTACATACCTCGCTCTGCTAATCCTGTTACCAGTGGCTGCTGCC
AGTGGCGATAAGTCGTGTCTTACCGGGTTGGACTCAAGACGATAGTTACCGGATAAGGCGCAGCGGTCGG
GCTGAACGGGGGGTTCGTGCACACAGCCCAGCTTGGAGCGAACGACCTACACCGAACTGAGATACCTACA
GCGTGAGCTATGAGAAAGCGCCACGCTTCCCGAAGGGAGAAAGGCGGACAGGTATCCGGTAAGCGGCAGG
GTCGGAACAGGAGAGCGCACGAGGGAGCTTCCAGGGGGAAACGCCTGGTATCTTTATAGTCCTGTCGGGT
TTCGCCACCTCTGACTTGAGCGTCGATTTTTGTGATGCTCGTCAGGGGGGCGGAGCCTATGGAAAAACGC
CAGCAACGCGGCCTTTTTACGGTTCCTGGCCTTTTGCTGGCCTTTTGCTCACATGTTCTTTCCTGCGTTA
TCCCCTGATTCTGTGGATAACCGTATTACCGCCATGCATTAGTTATTAATAGTAATCAA
